>Addgene plasmid #55065 | mCherry-Keratin-17 | depositor partial sequence | sequence record 85449 | insert sequence
GACGTCAGATCCGCTAGCACCATGAGCTTCACCACTCGCTCCACCTTCTCCACCAACTACCGGTCCCTGG
GCTCTGTCCAGGCGCCCAGCTACGGCGCCCGGCCGGTCAGCAGCGCGGCCAGCGTCTATGCAGGCGCTGG
GGGCTCTGGTTCCCGGATCTCCGTGTCCCGCTCCACCAGCTTCAGGGGCGGCATGGGGTCCGGGGGCCTG
GCCACCGGGATAGCCGGGGGTCTGGCAGGAATGGGAGGCATCCAGAACGAGAAGGAGACCATGCAAAGCC
TGAACGACCGCCTGGCCTCTTACCTGGACAGAGTGAGGAGCCTGGAGACCGAGAACCGGAGGCTGGAGAG
CAAAATCCGGGAGCACTTGGAGAAGAAGGGACCCCAGGTCAGAGACTGGAGCCATTACTTCAAGATCATC
GAGGACCTGAGGGCTCAGATCTTCGCAAATACTGTGGACAATGCCCGCATCGTTCTGCAGATTGACAATG
CCCGTCTTGCTGCTGATGACTTTAGAGTCAAGTATGAGACAGAGCTGGCCATGCGCCAGTCTGTGGAGAA
CGACATCCATGGGCTCCGCAAGGTCATTGATGACACCAATATCACACGACTGCAGCTGGAGACAGAGATC
GAGGCTCTCAAGGAGGAGCTGCTCTTCATGAAGAAGAACCACGAAGAGGAAGTAAAAGGCCTACAAGCCC
AGATTGCCAGCTCTGGGTTGACCGTGGAGGTAGATGCCCCCAAATCTCAGGACCTCGCCAAGATCATGGC
AGACATCCGGGCCCAATATGACGAGCTGGCTCGGAAGAACCGAGAGGAGCTAGACAAGTACTGGTCTCAG
CAGATTGAGGAGAGCACCACAGTGCTCACCACACAGTCTGCTGAGGTTGGAGCTGCTGAGACGACGCTCA
CAGAGCTGAGACGTACAGTCCAGTCCTTGGAGATCGACCTGGACTCCATGAGAAATCTGAAGGCCAGCTT
GGAGAACAGCCTGAGGGAGGTGGAGGCCCGCTACGCCCTACAGATGGAGCAGCTCAACGGGATCCTGCTG
CACCTTGAGTCAGAGCTGGCACAGACCCGGGCAGAGGGACAGCGCCAGGCCCAGGAGTATGAGGCCCTGC
TGAACATCAAGGTCAAGCTGGAGGCTGAGATCGCCACCTACCGCCGCCTGCTGGAAGATGGCGAGGACTT
TAATCTTGGTGATGCCTTGGACAGCAGCAACTCCATGCAAACCATCCAAAAGACCACCACCCGCCGGATA
GTGGATGGCAAAGTGGTGTCTGAGACCAATGACACCAAAGTTCTGAGGCATCGAATTCTGCAGTCGACGG
TACCGCGGGCCCGGGATCCACCGGTCGCCACCATGGTGAGCAAGGGCGAGGAGGATAACATGGCCATCAT
CAAGGAGTTCATGCGCTTCAAGGTGCACATGGAGGGCTCCGTGAACGGCCACGAGTTCGAGATCGAGGGC
GAGGGCGAGGGCCGCCCCTACGAGGGCACCCAGACCGCCAAGCTGAAGGTGACCAAGGGTGGCCCCCTGC
CCTTCGCCTGGGACATCCTGTCCCCTCAGTTCATGTACGGCTCCAAGGCCTACGTGAAGCACCCCGCCGA
CATCCCCGACTACTTGAAGCTGTCCTTCCCCGAGGGCTTCAAGTGGGAGCGCGTGATGAACTTCGAGGAC
GGCGGCGTGGTGACCGTGACCCAGGACTCCTCCCTGCAGGACGGCGAGTTCATCTACAAGGTGAAGCTGC
GCGGCACCAACTTCCCCTCCGACGGCCCCGTAATGCAGAAGAAGACCATGGGCTGGGAGGCCTCCTCCGA
GCGGATGTACCCCGAGGACGGCGCCCTGAAGGGCGAGATCAAGCAGAGGCTGAAGCTGAAGGACGGCGGC
CACTACGACGCTGAGGTCAAGACCACCTACAAGGCCAAGAAGCCCGTGCAGCTGCCCGGCGCCTACAACG
TCAACATCAAGTTGGACATCACCTCCCACAACGAGGACTACACCATCGTGGAACAGTACGAACGCGCCGA
GGGCCGCCACTCCACCGGCGGCATGGACGAGCTGTACAAGTAAAGCGGCCGCGACTCTAGATCATAATCA
GCCATACCACATT
