>Addgene plasmid #55065 | mCherry-Keratin-17 | addgene partial sequence | sequence record 101660 | C-ter-GFP 5'-CTCCTCGCCCTTGCTCAC-3'
CGTCGACTGCAGAATTCGATGCCTCAGAACTTTGGTGTCATTGGTCTCAGACACCACTTTGCCATCCACT
ATCCGGCGGGTGGTGGTCTTTTGGATGGTTTGCATGGAGTTGCTGCTGTCCAAGGCATCACCAAGATTAA
AGTCCTCGCCATCTTCCAGCAGGCGGCGGTAGGTGGCGATCTCAGCCTCCAGCTTGACCTTGATGTTCAG
CAGGGCCTCATACTCCTGGGCCTGGCGCTGTCCCTCTGCCCGGGTCTGTGCCAGCTCTGACTCAAGGTGC
AGCAGGATCCCGTTGAGCTGCTCCATCTGTAGGGCGTAGCGGGCCTCCACCTCCCTCAGGCTGTTCTCCA
AGCTGGCCTTCAGATTTCTCATGGAGTCCAGGTCGATCTCCAAGGACTGGACTGTACGTCTCAGCTCTGT
GAGCGTCGTCTCAGCAGCTCCAACCTCAGCAGACTGTGTGGTGAGCACTGTGGTGCTCTCCTCAATCTGC
TGAGACCAGTACTTGTCTAGCTCCTCTCGGTTCTTCCGAGCCAGCTCGTCATATTGGGCCCGGATGTCTG
CCATGATCTTGGCGAGGTCCTGAGATTTGGGGGCATCTACCTCCACGGTCAACCCAGAGCTGGCAATCTG
GGCTTGTAGGCCTTTTACTTCCTCTTCGTGGTTCTTCTTCATGAAGAGCAGCTCCTCCTTGAGAGCCTCG
ATCTCTGTCTCCAGCTGCAGTCGTGTGATATTGGTGTCATCAATGACCTTGCGGAGCCCATGGATGTCGT
TCTCCACAGACTGGCGCATGGCCAGCTCTGTCTCATACTTGACTCTAAAGTCATCAGCAGCAAGACGGGC
ATTGTCAATCTGCAGAACGATGCGGGCATTGTCCACAGTATTTGCGAAGATCTGAGCCCTCAGGTCCTCG
ATGATCTTGAAGTAATGGCTCCAGTCTCTGACCTGG
