[The description below was written by a language model from this plasmid's Addgene catalogue record.]
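Description:
mCherry-Keratin-17 is a mammalian expression plasmid built on an mCherry fluorescent-protein backbone of about 4.75 kb before the insert is added. It is designed to label the cytokeratin intermediate filament network in living or fixed cells. Despite its name, the record explicitly notes that the insert is human keratin 18 (KRT18), not keratin 17. The "17" may refer to something other than the keratin isoform, such as a linker length, but the record does not explain it. The keratin coding sequence carries a V282L substitution relative to the reference transcript, and the record does not say whether this change has any functional consequence.

A CMV promoter drives strong constitutive expression in mammalian cells. mCherry is fused at the C terminus of keratin 18, so the red fluorescent protein follows the keratin sequence in a single polypeptide. The listed 3′ sequencing primer points to an SV40 polyadenylation signal downstream of the fusion. The plasmid is propagated in E. coli at high copy number under kanamycin selection, and a neomycin resistance marker allows G418 selection of stably transfected mammalian cells. No feature table is provided, so the origin of replication and other backbone elements are not specified, and the cloning method is recorded as unknown.

The construct serves as a localization marker. When expressed, the fusion incorporates into keratin filaments, which can then be imaged by red fluorescence microscopy (excitation about 587 nm, emission about 610 nm), for example in studies of cytoskeletal organisation or in multicolour imaging alongside other fluorescent fusions.
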