Addgene plasmid #55065: mCherry-Keratin-17
Purpose: Note- This plasmid contains Keratin 18. Localization: Cytokeratin, Excitation: 587, Emission: 610
Depositing lab: Michael Davidson. Depositing organization: Florida State University, Tallahassee.
Backbone
  Vector backbone: mCherry
  Backbone size w/o insert (bp): 4750
  Vector type: Mammalian Expression
  Selectable markers: Neomycin (select with G418)
Growth in bacteria
  Bacterial resistance: Kanamycin, 50 μg/mL
  Growth temperature: 37°C
  Growth strain: DH5alpha
  Copy number: High Copy
Gene/Insert
  Gene/Insert name: Keratin (alt names: Keratin18; NM_199187.1)
  Species: H. sapiens (human)
  Mutation: V282L
  Entrez Gene: KRT18 (a.k.a. CK-18, CYK18, K18)
  Promoter: CMV
  Tag / fusion protein: mCherry (C terminal on backbone)
  Cloning method: Unknown
  Sequencing primers: 5′ CMV-F; 3′ SV40pA-R
Terms and licenses: Academic/Nonprofit Terms; Industry Terms: Not Available to Industry
Depositor comments: . Excitation = 587; Emission = 610
How to cite: mCherry-Keratin-17 was a gift from Michael Davidson (Addgene plasmid # 55065 ; http://n2t.net/addgene:55065 ; RRID:Addgene_55065)
